>Addgene plasmid #18410 | T4 Lysozyme K85A | addgene partial sequence | sequence record 24196 | 3primeUP
TANTGGAAAAGCCCGCTCATTAGGCGGGCTCAGATCTGCTCATGTTTGACAGCTTATCATCGATAAGCTT
CGGCAATAAATTCTTGATATGTTTTCATATGTTTCCTTTAAATATTTTAATTAGTAATTGTCTATTCAAG
TAATTGTGAATATACTATCACAATTCCAAGAGAAAGTAAACAGCTTTATAGATTTTTATACGCGTCCCAA
GTGCCAGTTCTAAACGTTGTAATGACTCGTTTTGCGCGATTAGGTGTTTGATTATACCATCTACTTTTAG
CTAAGTTAACTGCTGCTTCATCCCAGCGTTTTTGTTGAAGCATACGTAAAGAGTTAGTAAATCCTGCCAC
ACCGGTTTCTCCCATTTGGAAAACCATATTAATCAATGCACAGCGACGAACCGCATCAAGAGAATCATAA
ACCGGTGCTAATTTAGCATTTCTCAGAATTCCGCGAACAGCAGCATCAACATCCTGATTAAAGAGTTTTT
CAGCCTCATCTTTTGTAATTACACCATTGCAATTACGCCCAATAGCTTTATCTAATTCAGATTTAGCAGC
ATTAAGTGATGGACTTTTTGTAAGCAAATGACCGATGCCAATAGTGTAATAGCCTTCTGTGTCTTTATAG
ATTTTAAGTCTAAGACCTTCATCTATACGTAACATTTCAAATATATTCATAATACCTCCTAAGCATCGAT
GGATCCTGTTTCCTGTGTGAAATTGTTATCCGCTCACAATTCCACACATTATACGAGCCGATGATAATTG
TCACAGGGGGATGGGGAGTAGCTGATCNGNTTCCGTGTGAATTGTACCGCCNCATTCC
