[The description below was written by a language model from this plasmid's Addgene catalogue record.]
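Description:
T4 Lysozyme K85A is a bacterial expression plasmid built on the pHS1403 backbone (about 5 kb without the insert) that carries the lysozyme gene of bacteriophage T4, the product of phage gene e, with a single point substitution replacing lysine 85 with alanine. The plasmid is maintained in E. coli as a high-copy construct under ampicillin selection. The record does not name the origin of replication, and it does not state which promoter or other regulatory elements in pHS1403 drive expression. No feature table is provided, so the backbone's architecture cannot be described beyond these catalogue fields.

The insert of roughly 600 bp was cloned by restriction digestion between a BamHI site at the 5′ end and a HindIII site at the 3′ end, and both sites remain intact, so the fragment can be excised or exchanged. According to the depositor's notes, the BamHI site lies 27 bp from the start codon and the HindIII site 115 bp from the stop codon, meaning the cloned fragment includes short flanking untranslated stretches around the coding sequence. No epitope or purification tags, fusion partners or reporters are recorded.

The record does not state an intended purpose. T4 lysozyme is a widely used model protein for studying how individual amino-acid substitutions affect folding, stability and structure, and a charged-to-alanine single-site variant such as K85A fits the pattern of producing recombinant mutant protein in bacteria for that kind of biophysical or structural comparison with the wild-type enzyme.
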