Addgene plasmid #18410: T4 Lysozyme K85A
Depositing lab: Brian Matthews. Depositing organization: University of Oregon.
Backbone
  Vector backbone: pHS1403
  Backbone size w/o insert (bp): 5000
  Vector type: Bacterial Expression
Growth in bacteria
  Bacterial resistance: Ampicillin, 100 μg/mL
  Growth temperature: 37°C
  Growth strain: DH5alpha
  Copy number: High Copy
Gene/Insert
  Gene/Insert name: T4 Lysozyme
  Species: Bacteriophage T4
  Insert size (bp): 600
  Mutation: K85A
  GenBank ID: NP_049736
  Entrez Gene: e (a.k.a. T4p123)
  Cloning method: Restriction Enzyme; 5′ cloning site BamHI (not destroyed); 3′ cloning site HindIII (not destroyed)
  Sequencing primers: 5′ na; 3′ GGCGTATCACGAGGCCC
Terms and licenses: Academic/Nonprofit Terms; Industry Terms: Not Available to Industry
Depositor comments: The BamHI site is 27 bp from the ATG and the HindIII site is 115 bp from the stop.
How to cite: T4 Lysozyme K85A was a gift from Brian Matthews (Addgene plasmid # 18410 ; http://n2t.net/addgene:18410 ; RRID:Addgene_18410)
